Addgene plasmid #156497: pD649-HAsp-TIGIT-Fc(DAPA)-AviTag-6xHis
Purpose: Mammalian expression of cell-surface protein extracellular domain fused to Fc(DAPA)-Avi-6xHis. Protein is secreted from cells.
Depositing lab: Chris Garcia. Depositing organization: Stanford University. Publication: A Human IgSF Cell-Surface Interactome Reveals a Complex Network of Protein-Protein Interactions. Wojtowicz WM, Vielmetter J, Fernandes RA, Siepe DH, Eastman CL, Chisholm GB, Cox S, Klock H, Anderson PW, Rue SM, Miller JJ, Glaser SM, Bragstad ML, Vance J, Lam AW, Lesley SA, Zinn K, Garcia KC. Cell. 2020 Aug 20;182(4):1027-1043.e17. doi: 10.1016/j.cell.2020.07.025. PubMed 32822567.
Backbone
  Vector backbone: pD649
  Backbone size w/o insert (bp): 6106
  Vector type: Mammalian Expression
Growth in bacteria
  Bacterial resistance: Ampicillin, 100 μg/mL
  Growth temperature: 37°C
  Growth strain: DH5alpha
  Copy number: High Copy
Gene/Insert
  Gene/Insert name: TIGIT
  Species: H. sapiens (human)
  Insert size (bp): 360
  Mutation: Fc region of human IgG contains D265A and P329A mutations (DAPA)
  Entrez Gene: TIGIT (a.k.a. VSIG9, VSTM3, WUCAM)
  Promoter: CMV/SP6
  Tag / fusion protein: Fc(DAPA)-AviTag-6xHis (C terminal on backbone)
  Cloning method: Restriction Enzyme; 5′ cloning site GCGGCCGC (not destroyed); 3′ cloning site GGCGCGCC (not destroyed)
  Sequencing primers: 5′ ATTTAGGTGACACTATAG; 3′ CACGTACCAGTTGAACTTCACC
Resource information
  A portion of this plasmid was derived from a plasmid made by: synthesis by ThermoFisher
Terms and licenses: Academic/Nonprofit Terms; Industry Terms: Not Available to Industry
Depositor comments: Some plasmids in this collection may have an IS4-like element ISVsa5 family transposase upstream of the CMV promoter.
How to cite: pD649-HAsp-TIGIT-Fc(DAPA)-AviTag-6xHis was a gift from Chris Garcia (Addgene plasmid # 156497 ; http://n2t.net/addgene:156497 ; RRID:Addgene_156497)
