[The description below was written by a language model from this plasmid's Addgene catalogue record and pLannotate feature annotations shown in this document.]
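Description:
pD649-HAsp-TIGIT-Fc(DAPA)-AviTag-6xHis is a mammalian expression plasmid built on the pD649 backbone for producing the extracellular domain of human TIGIT (also known as VSIG9, VSTM3 or WUCAM) as a secreted, tagged fusion protein. It is maintained in E. coli at high copy through a ColE1/pUC-type origin and selected with ampicillin via a full-length β-lactamase gene. The sequenced record is 6,466 nt, consistent with the stated backbone plus a roughly 360 bp insert.

The expression cassette is driven by the CMV immediate-early enhancer and promoter, followed by a fragment of CMV intron A and an SP6 promoter that also serves as a sequencing primer site. The open reading frame begins with a secretion leader (named "HAsp" in the construct, though the annotation software matched a short stretch to a mouse IgH signal sequence). It continues with the TIGIT ectodomain, cloned between preserved NotI and AscI sites, and then a human IgG1 Fc region. The Fc carries the D265A and P329A (DAPA) substitutions, which are generally used to reduce Fc effector interactions. It is followed by an AviTag for site-specific enzymatic biotinylation and a 6xHis tag for metal-affinity purification, neither of which is separately annotated in the table. A bGH polyadenylation signal terminates the transcript.

Downstream, an SV40 promoter and EM7 promoter precede partial matches to PuroR and ble with an SV40 poly(A) signal. This suggests a mammalian selection cassette, but the record does not state a mammalian marker. The plasmid belongs to a collection of cell-surface protein ectodomain constructs used for protein–protein interaction screening. The depositor notes that some members may carry an IS4-like transposase insertion upstream of the CMV promoter; none is annotated here.
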