Features (pLannotate 1.2.2; 21 found; start..end, strand, type, name):
    145..192     -  promoter       EM7 promoter: synthetic bacterial promoter&nbsp
    240..569     -  promoter       SV40 promoter: SV40 enhancer and early promoter
    583..691     -  rep_origin     f1 ori (fragment): f1 bacteriophage origin of replication; arrow indicates direction of (+) strand synthesis
    692..803     -  polyA_signal   bGH poly(A) signal: bovine growth hormone polyadenylation signal
   1018..1695    -  CDS            IGHG1 (fragment): IGHG1_HUMAN - Experimental evidence at protein level: Swiss-Prot protein existence level 1. Constant region of immunoglobulin heavy chains. Immunoglobulins, also known as antibodies, are membrane-bound or secreted glycoproteins produced by B lymphocytes. In the recognition phase of humoral immunity, the membrane-bound immunoglobulins serve as receptors which, upon binding of a specific antigen, trigger the clonal expansion and differentiation of B lymphocytes into immunoglobulins- secreting plasma cells. Secreted immunoglobulins mediate the effector phase of humoral immunity, which results in
   1711..2079    -  CDS            TIGIT (fragment): TIGIT_HUMAN - Also known as VSIG9, VSTM3. Experimental evidence at protein level: Swiss-Prot protein existence level 1. Binds with high affinity to the poliovirus receptor (PVR) which causes increased secretion of IL10 and decreased secretion of IL12B and suppresses T-cell activation by promoting the generation of mature immunoregulatory dendritic cells. From Homo sapiens (Human).
   2179..2216    -  CDS            IgH signal sequence (fragment): signal sequence from the mouse immunoglobulin heavy chain variable region
   2220..2238    -  promoter       SP6 promoter: promoter for bacteriophage SP6 RNA polymerase
   2290..2333    -  intron         CMV intron (fragment): modified intron A from human cytomegalovirus
   2469..2672    -  promoter       CMV promoter: human cytomegalovirus (CMV) immediate early promoter
   2673..2976    -  enhancer       CMV enhancer: human cytomegalovirus immediate early enhancer
   3219..3235    -  protein_bind   lac operator: The lac repressor binds to the lac operator to inhibit transcription in E. coli. This inhibition can be relieved by adding lactose or isopropyl-β-D-thiogalactopyranoside (IPTG). lac repressor encoded by lacI
   3691..3710    +  CDS            lacZα (fragment): LacZα fragment of β-galactosidase; lacZ fragment
   3735..3752    -  terminator     rrnB T2 terminator (fragment): transcription terminator T2 from the E. coli rrnB gene
   3977..4565    -  rep_origin     ori: high-copy-number ColE1/pMB1/pBR322/pUC origin of replication
   4676..4700    +  CDS            KanR (fragment): aminoglycoside phosphotransferase; aph(3')-Ia; confers resistance to kanamycin
   4730..4826    +  promoter       AmpR promoter (fragment): bla
   4829..5689    +  CDS            AmpR: β-lactamase; bla; confers resistance to ampicillin, carbenicillin, and related antibiotics
   5742..5863    -  polyA_signal   SV40 poly(A) signal: SV40 polyadenylation signal
   5858..5983    -  CDS            ble (fragment): BLE_KLEPN - Experimental evidence at protein level: Swiss-Prot protein existence level 1. Binding protein with a strong affinity to the bleomycin family of antibiotics. Binds to CL990; an antimitotic-antibiotic compound. From Klebsiella pneumoniae.
   5993..126     -  CDS            PuroR (fragment) (across the origin): puromycin N-acetyltransferase; pac from Streptomyces; confers resistance to puromycin
>Addgene plasmid #156497 | pD649-HAsp-TIGIT-Fc(DAPA)-AviTag-6xHis | addgene full sequence | sequence record 368822 | Addgene NGS Result
GTGGCGGTCCGGATCGACGGTGTGGCGCGTGGCGGGGTAGTCGGCGAACGCGGCGGCGAGGGTGCGTACG
GCCCTGGGGACGTCGTCGCGGGTGGCGAGGCGCACCGTGGGCTTGTACTCGGTCATGGTTTAGTTCCTCA
CCTTGTCGTATTATACTATGCCGATATACTATGCCGATGATTAATTGTCAACACGTGCTGATCAGATCCG
AAAATGGATATACAAGCTCCCGGGAGCTTTTTGCAAAAGCCTAGGCCTCCAAAAAAGCCTCCTCACTACT
TCTGGAATAGCTCAGAGGCAGAGGCGGCCTCGGCCTCTGCATAAATAAAAAAAATTAGTCAGCCATGGGG
CGGAGAATGGGCGGAACTGGGCGGAGTTAGGGGCGGGATGGGCGGAGTTAGGGGCGGGACTATGGTTGCT
GACTAATTGAGATGCATGCTTTGCATACTTCTGCCTGCTGGGGAGCCTGGGGACTTTCCACACCTGGTTG
CTGACTAATTGAGATGCATGCTTTGCATACTTCTGCCTGCTGGGGAGCCTGGGGACTTTCCACACCCTAA
CTGACACACATTCCACAGAATTAATTCGCGTTAAATTTTTGTTAAATCAGCTCATTTTTTAACCAATAGG
CCGAAATCGGCAAAATCCCTTATAAATCAAAAGAATAGACCGAGATAGGGTTGAGTGTTGTGATGCAATT
TCCTCATTTTATTAGGAAAGGACAGTGGGAGTGGCACCTTCCAGGGTCAAGGAAGGCACGGGGGAGGGGC
AAACAACAGATGGCTGGCAACTAGAAGGCACAGTCGAGGCTGATTTTCTCTATCTATTTATTTTACTACT
CAAGACTATCTTGCAAAGTAGAAGAACCCTGTCTGCAGTATGACGACCGTGTATACCCGATTGGCTTACC
GGGTAACGCGTTGTGCCAGTGACTACAGGCCGGCCTTAGTGGTGATGGTGGTGGTGTTCATGCCACTCAA
TCTTCTGAGCCTCGAAAATATCATTAAGACCGCTGCCGCCGGGGCTCAGGCTCAGGGACTTCTGGGTGTA
GTGGTTGTGCAGGGCCTCGTGCATCACGCTGCAGCTGAACACGTTGCCCTGCTGCCACCTGGACTTGTCC
ACGGTCAGCTTGCTGTACAGGAAGAAGCTGCCGTCGCTGTCCAGCACTGGGGGGGTGGTCTTGTAGTTGT
TCTCGGGCTGGCCGTTGCTCTCCCACTCCACGGCGATATCGCTGGGGTAGAAGCCCTTCACCAGACAGGT
CAGGGACACCTGGTTCTTGGTCATCTCCTCCCGGCTGGGGGGCAGGGTGTACACCTGGGGCTCCCGTGGC
TGGCCCTTGGCCTTGCTGATTGTCTTTTCGATTGGGGCAGCCAGGGCCTTGTTGGAGACTTTGCACTTGT
ATTCTTTGCCGTTCAGCCAGTCCTGGTGCAGCACGGTCAGCACGGACACCACCCTGTAGGTGCTGTTGTA
CTGCTCCTCTCTGGGCTTGGTCTTGGCGTTGTGCACCTCCACGCCGTCCACGTACCAGTTGAACTTCACC
TCTGGGTCCTCGTGGGACACGGCCACCACCACGCAGGTCACCTCGGGGGTCCTGCTGATCATCAGGGTGT
CCTTGGGCTTGGGGGGGAACAGGAACACGGAAGGCCCTCCCAGCAGTTCTGGAGCTGGGCAGGGGGGGCA
GGTGTGGGTCTTGTCGCCGCCCGGCGCGCCAGGAATCTGAAATCTGGCGCCATGCTCGGCCACGCTGCTT
TCCAGCACTTCCAGAAAGATTCTGCCGGTGTAGGTGCCGTCGGGGTATGTGTGGTAGATGCAGAAGTACT
CGCCGGTATCGTTCACGGTCAGGCTCTGAAGTGTCAGTCCCAGGCCAGGTCCAGGAGCCACTCTATCCTT
GAAGCTGGGGCTGATGTGCCATCCGAGATCGGCATTACAGATGGCCAGCAGCTGATCCTGCTGCTCCCAG
TTCACTTGGGTCACTTGAGCGGTGGTGCTAGACAGGTGACACTGCAGGATGATGCTGCCGCCTTTCTCGG
CAGAGATGTTGCCGGTTGTCTCGATTGTGCCTGTCATCATGGCGGCCGCAGCGAACACCAGGCAGAAGAT
GTAGCTCAGGGCAATGATGGTCTTCATGGTGGCGCTAGCAGGCGCGTTTTCGATAGAACCGAGGTGCAGT
TGGACCTGGGAGTGGACACCTGTGGAGAGAAAGGCAAAGTGGATGTTATTCTATAGTGTCACCTAAATCG
TATGTGTATGATACATAAGGTTATGTATTAATTGTAGCCGCGTTCTAACGAAGCCAAGGGGGTGGGCCTA
TAGACTCTATAGGCGGTACTTACGTCACTCTTGGCACGGGGAATCCGCGTTCCAATGCACCGTTCCCGGC
CGCGGAGGCTGGATCGGTCCCGGTGTCTTCTATGGAGGTCAAAACAGCGTGGATGGCGTCTCCAGGCGAT
CTGACGGTTCACTAAACGAGCTCTGCTTATATAGACCTCCCACCGTACACGCCTACCGCCCATTTGCGTC
AATGGGGCGGAGTTGTTACGACATTTTGGAAAGTCCCGTTGATTTTGGTGCCAAAACAAACTCCCATTGA
CGTCAATGGGGTGGAGACTTGGAAATCCCCGTGAGTCAAACCGCTATCCACGCCCATTGATGTACTGCCA
AAACCGCATCACCATGGTAATAGCGATGACTAATACGTAGATGTACTGCCAAGTAGGAAAGTCCCATAAG
GTCATGTACTGGGCATAATGCCAGGCGGGCCATTTACCGTCATTGACGTCAATAGGGGGCGTACTTGGCA
TATGATACACTTGATGTACTGCCAAGTGGGCAGTTTACCGTAAATACTCCACCCATTGACGTCAATGGAA
AGTCCCTATTGGCGTTACTATGGGAACATACGTCATTATTGACGTCAATGGGCGGGGGTCGTTGGGCGGT
CAGCCAGGCGGGCCATTTACCGTAAGTTATGTAACGCGGAACTCCATATATGGGCTATGAACTAATGACC
CCGTAATTGATTACTATTAATAACTAGTCAATAATCAATGCCAACATGGCGGTCATATTGGACATGAGCC
AATATAAATGTACATATTATGATATAGATACAACGTATGCAATGGCCAATAGCCAATATTGATTTATGCT
ATATAACCAATGAATAATATGGCTAATGGCCAATATTGAGTCAACGCCACTGTGCATGAAGCTCGTAATT
GTTATCCGCTCACAATTAAGGGCGACACAAAATTTATTCTAAATGATAATAAATACTGATAACATCTTAT
AGTTTGTATTATATTTTGTATTATCGTTGACATGTATAATTTTGATATCAAAAACTGATTTTCCCTTTAT
TATTTTCGAGATTTATTTTCTTAATTCTCTTTAACAAACTAGAAATATTGTATATACAAAAAATCATAAA
TAATAGATGAATAGTTTAATTATAGGTGTTCATCAATCGAAAAAGCAACGTATCTTATTTAAAGTGCGTT
GCTTTTTTCTCATTTATAAGGTTAAATAATTCTCATATATCAAGCAAAGTGACAGGCGCCCTTAAATATT
CTGACAAATGCTCTTTCCCTAAACTCCCCCCATAAAAAAACCCGCCGAAGCGGGTTTTTACGTTATTTGC
GGATTAACGATTACTCGTTATCAGAACCGCCCAGGGGGCCCGAGCTTAAGACTGGCCGTCGTTTTACAAC
ACAGAAAGAGTTTGTAGAAACGCAAAAAGGCCATCCGTCAGGGGCCTTCTGCTTAGTTTGATGCCTGGCA
GTTCCCTACTCTCGCCTTCCGCTTCCTCGCTCACTGACTCGCTGCGCTCGGTCGTTCGGCTGCGGCGAGC
GGTATCAGCTCACTCAAAGGCGGTAATACGGTTATCCACAGAATCAGGGGATAACGCAGGAAAGAACATG
TGAGCAAAAGGCCAGCAAAAGGCCAGGAACCGTAAAAAGGCCGCGTTGCTGGCGTTTTTCCATAGGCTCC
GCCCCCCTGACGAGCATCACAAAAATCGACGCTCAAGTCAGAGGTGGCGAAACCCGACAGGACTATAAAG
ATACCAGGCGTTTCCCCCTGGAAGCTCCCTCGTGCGCTCTCCTGTTCCGACCCTGCCGCTTACCGGATAC
CTGTCCGCCTTTCTCCCTTCGGGAAGCGTGGCGCTTTCTCATAGCTCACGCTGTAGGTATCTCAGTTCGG
TGTAGGTCGTTCGCTCCAAGCTGGGCTGTGTGCACGAACCCCCCGTTCAGCCCGACCGCTGCGCCTTATC
CGGTAACTATCGTCTTGAGTCCAACCCGGTAAGACACGACTTATCGCCACTGGCAGCAGCCACTGGTAAC
AGGATTAGCAGAGCGAGGTATGTAGGCGGTGCTACAGAGTTCTTGAAGTGGTGGGCTAACTACGGCTACA
CTAGAAGAACAGTATTTGGTATCTGCGCTCTGCTGAAGCCAGTTACCTTCGGAAAAAGAGTTGGTAGCTC
TTGATCCGGCAAACAAACCACCGCTGGTAGCGGTGGTTTTTTTGTTTGCAAGCAGCAGATTACGCGCAGA
AAAAAAGGATCTCAAGAAGATCCTTTGATCTTTTCTACGGGGTCTGACGCTCAGTGGAACGACGCGCGCG
TAACTCACGTTAAGGGATTTTGGTCATGAGCAAGGGGTGTTATGAGCCATATTCAGGTATAAATGGGCTC
GCGATAATGTTCAGAATTGGTTAATTGGTTGTAACACTGACCCCTATTTGTTTATTTTTCTAAATACATT
CAAATATGTATCCGCTCATGAGACAATAACCCTGATAAATGCTTCAATAATATTGAAAAAGGAAGAATAT
GAGTATTCAACATTTCCGTGTCGCCCTTATTCCCTTTTTTGCGGCATTTTGCCTTCCTGTTTTTGCTCAC
CCAGAAACGCTGGTGAAAGTAAAAGATGCTGAAGATCAGTTGGGTGCACGAGTGGGTTACATCGAACTGG
ATCTCAACAGCGGTAAGATCCTTGAGAGTTTTCGCCCCGAAGAACGTTTTCCAATGATGAGCACTTTTAA
AGTTCTGCTATGTGGCGCGGTATTATCCCGTATTGACGCCGGGCAAGAGCAACTCGGTCGCCGCATACAC
TATTCTCAGAATGACTTGGTTGAGTACTCACCAGTCACAGAAAAGCATCTTACGGATGGCATGACAGTAA
GAGAATTATGCAGTGCTGCCATAACCATGAGTGATAACACTGCGGCCAACTTACTTCTGACAACGATCGG
AGGACCGAAGGAGCTAACCGCTTTTTTGCACAACATGGGGGATCATGTAACTCGCCTTGATCGTTGGGAA
CCGGAGCTGAATGAAGCCATACCAAACGACGAGCGTGACACCACGATGCCTGTAGCGATGGCAACAACGT
TGCGCAAACTATTAACTGGCGAACTACTTACTCTAGCTTCCCGGCAACAATTAATAGACTGGATGGAGGC
GGATAAAGTTGCAGGACCACTTCTGCGCTCGGCCCTTCCGGCTGGCTGGTTTATTGCTGATAAATCCGGA
GCCGGTGAGCGTGGTTCTCGCGGTATCATCGCAGCGCTGGGGCCAGATGGTAAGCCCTCCCGTATCGTAG
TTATCTACACGACGGGGAGTCAGGCAACTATGGATGAACGAAATAGACAGATCGCTGAGATAGGTGCCTC
ACTGATTAAGCATTGGTAATGACCATGATTACGCCAAGCTCTAGCTAGAGGTCGACGGTATACAGACATG
ATAAGATACATTGATGAGTTTGGACAAACCACAACTAGAATGCAGTGAAAAAAATGCTTTATTTGTGAAA
TTTGTGATGCTATTGCTTTATTTGTAACCATTATAAGCTGCAATAAACAAGTTGGGGTGGGCGAAGAACT
CCAGCATGAGATCCCCGCGCTGGAGGATCATCCAGCCGGCGTCCCGGAAAACGATTCCGAAGCCCAACCT
TTCATAGAAGGCGGCGGTGGAATCGAAATCTCGTAGCACGTGTCAGGCACCGGGCTTGCGGGTCATGCAC
CAGGTGCGCGGTCCTTCGGGCACCTCGACGTCGGCGGTGACGGTGAAGCCGAGCCGCTCGTAGAAGGGGA
GGTTGCGGGGCGCGGATGTCTCCAGGAAGGCGGGCACCCCGGCGCGCTCGGCCGCCTCCACTCCGGGGAG
CACGACGGCGCTGCCCAGACCCTTGCCCTGGTGGTCGGGCGAGACGCCGACGGTGGCCAGGAACCACGCG
GGCTCCTTGGGCCGGTGCGGCGCCAGGAGGCCTTCCATCTGTTGCTGCGCGGCCAGCCGGGAACCGCTCA
ACTCGGCCATGCGCGGGCCGATCTCGGCGAACACCGCCCCCGCTTCGACGCTCTCCGGCGTGGTCCAGAC
CGCCACCGCGGCGCCGTCGTCCGCGACCCACACCTTGCCGATGTCGAGCCCGACGCGCGTGAGGAAGAGT
TCTTGCAGCTCGGTGACCCGCTCGAT
